Addgene plasmid #92108: pLenti-NIrD-Mefv iso1
Purpose: inducible expression in eukaryotic cells
Depositing lab: Feng Shao. Depositing organization: National Institute of Biological Sciences, Beijing. Publication: Site-specific phosphorylation and microtubule dynamics control Pyrin inflammasome activation. Gao W, Yang J, Liu W, Wang Y, Shao F. Proc Natl Acad Sci U S A. 2016 Aug 16;113(33):E4857-66. doi: 10.1073/pnas.1601700113. Epub 2016 Aug 1. PubMed 27482109.
Backbone
  Vector backbone: pLenti-NIrD
  Vector type: Mammalian Expression, Lentiviral
Growth in bacteria
  Bacterial resistance: Ampicillin, 100 μg/mL
  Growth temperature: 37°C
  Growth strain: NEB Stable
  Copy number: High Copy
Gene/Insert
  Gene/Insert name: Mefv isoform1
  Species: M. musculus (mouse)
  Entrez Gene: Mefv (a.k.a. FMF, TRIM20, pyrin)
  Cloning method: Restriction Enzyme; 5′ cloning site FseI (unknown if destroyed); 3′ cloning site AscI (unknown if destroyed)
Terms and licenses: Academic/Nonprofit Terms; Industry Terms: Not Available to Industry
How to cite: pLenti-NIrD-Mefv iso1 was a gift from Feng Shao (Addgene plasmid # 92108 ; http://n2t.net/addgene:92108 ; RRID:Addgene_92108)
