[The description below was written by a language model from this plasmid's Addgene catalogue record and pLannotate feature annotations shown in this document.]
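Description:
pLenti-NIrD-Mefv iso1 is a third-generation-style, self-inactivating HIV-1 lentiviral vector for doxycycline-inducible expression of mouse Mefv isoform 1, which encodes pyrin (TRIM20), in mammalian cells. It is propagated in E. coli through a high-copy ColE1/pUC origin with ampicillin selection (AmpR). The backbone also carries an f1 origin, an SV40 origin and poly(A) signal, and remnants of a lac/T3/T7 cloning region. For virus production, an RSV promoter fused to a truncated 5' LTR drives the genomic RNA. This RNA contains the Ψ packaging signal with a partial gag fragment, the RRE for Rev-dependent nuclear export, the cPPT/CTS, a WPRE to boost transcript stability and expression, and a ΔU3 3' LTR that disables LTR promoter activity after integration.

The payload is an all-in-one Tet-On arrangement. A tight TRE promoter (tet operator repeats upstream of a minimal CMV promoter) sits directly in front of the Mefv coding sequence, which was cloned between FseI and AscI sites and is followed by a C-terminally placed 3xFLAG tag for detection or immunoprecipitation. Downstream, an SV40 enhancer/early promoter drives an rtTA3-type reverse tetracycline transactivator with VP16-derived minimal activation domains. It binds the TRE and switches on Mefv only when doxycycline is present. After the transactivator come an EM7 bacterial promoter and a blasticidin S deaminase gene, which provides blasticidin selection of transduced cells. The annotation does not show how BSD expression is coupled to the SV40-driven unit in mammalian cells.

The stated purpose is inducible expression in eukaryotic cells, and the associated publication concerns control of pyrin inflammasome activation by phosphorylation and microtubule dynamics.
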