Features (pLannotate 1.2.2; 33 found; start..end, strand, type, name):
     63..110     +  promoter       EM7 promoter: synthetic bacterial promoter&nbsp
    129..527     +  CDS            BSD: blasticidin S deaminase; Aspergillus terreus BSD; confers resistance to blasticidin
    528..555     +  CDS            BleoR (fragment): antibiotic-binding protein; Sh ble from Streptoalloteichus hindustanus; confers resistance to bleomycin, phleomycin, and Zeocin™
    570..1158    +  misc_feature   WPRE: woodchuck hepatitis virus posttranscriptional regulatory element
   1162..1178    +  misc_feature   MCS (fragment): pUC18/19 multiple cloning site
   1180..1242    +  CDS            nef (fragment): NEF_HV1Z2 - Experimental evidence at protein level: Swiss-Prot protein existence level 1. Extracellular Nef protein targets CD4(+) T-lymphocytes for apoptosis by interacting with CXCR4 surface receptors. From Human immunodeficiency virus type 1 group M subtype D (isolate Z2/CDC-Z34) (HIV-1).
   1244..1477    +  LTR            3' LTR (ΔU3): self-inactivating 3' long terminal repeat (LTR) from HIV-1
   1549..1670    +  polyA_signal   SV40 poly(A) signal: SV40 polyadenylation signal
   1710..1845    +  rep_origin     SV40 ori: SV40 origin of replication
   1866..1884    -  promoter       T7 promoter: promoter for bacteriophage T7 RNA polymerase
   1892..2047    +  CDS            lacZα (fragment): LacZα fragment of β-galactosidase; lacZ fragment
   2052..2480    +  rep_origin     f1 ori (sequence partly withheld): f1 bacteriophage origin of replication; arrow indicates direction of (+) strand synthesis
   2533..2637    +  promoter       AmpR promoter: bla
   2638..3498    +  CDS            AmpR: β-lactamase; bla; confers resistance to ampicillin, carbenicillin, and related antibiotics
   3669..4257    +  rep_origin     ori: high-copy-number ColE1/pMB1/pBR322/pUC origin of replication
   4440..4532    +  CDS            lacI (fragment): lac repressor; lacI; The lac repressor binds to the lac operator to inhibit transcription in E. coli. This inhibition can be relieved by adding lactose or isopropyl-β-D-thiogalactopyranoside (IPTG).
   4545..4566    +  protein_bind   CAP binding site: CAP binding activates transcription in the presence of cAMP. E. coli catabolite activator protein
   4581..4611    +  promoter       lac promoter: promoter for the E. coli lac operon
   4619..4635    +  protein_bind   lac operator: The lac repressor binds to the lac operator to inhibit transcription in E. coli. This inhibition can be relieved by adding lactose or isopropyl-β-D-thiogalactopyranoside (IPTG). lac repressor encoded by lacI
   4680..4698    +  promoter       T3 promoter: promoter for bacteriophage T3 RNA polymerase
   4726..4952    +  promoter       RSV promoter: Rous sarcoma virus enhancer/promoter
   4953..5133    +  LTR            5' LTR (truncated): truncated 5' long terminal repeat (LTR) from HIV-1
   5180..5305    +  misc_feature   HIV-1 Ψ: packaging signal of human immunodeficiency virus type 1
   5289..5652    +  CDS            HIV-1 gag (fragment): gag protein from human immunodeficiency virus 1; gag
   5798..6031    +  misc_feature   RRE: The Rev response element (RRE) of HIV-1 allows for Rev-dependent mRNA export from the nucleus to the cytoplasm.
   6408..6508    +  CDS            Rev (fragment): human immunodeficiency virus 1 (HIV-1) Rev protein; rev; enhances nuclear export of unspliced and incompletely spliced viral mRNAs
   6527..6643    +  misc_feature   cPPT/CTS: central polypurine tract and central termination sequence of HIV-1
   6678..6887    +  promoter       tight TRE promoter (fragment): Tet-responsive promoter PTight, consisting of seven tet operator sequences followed by the minimal CMV promoter
   6897..9320    +  CDS            Mefv: MEFV_MOUSE - Experimental evidence at transcript level: Swiss-Prot protein existence level 2. Involved in the regulation of innate immunity and the inflammatory response in response to IFNG/IFN-gamma. Organizes autophagic machinery by serving as a platform for the assembly of ULK1, Beclin 1/BECN1, ATG16L1, and ATG8 family members and recognizes specific autophagy targets, thus coordinating target recognition with assembly of the autophagic apparatus and initiation of autophagy. Acts as an autophagy receptor for the degradation of several inflammasome components, including CASP1, NLRP1 and NLRP
   9345..9410    +  CDS            3xFLAG: three tandem FLAG® epitope tags, followed by an enterokinase cleavage site
   9445..9774    +  promoter       SV40 promoter: SV40 enhancer and early promoter
   9794..10491   +  CDS            rtTA3 (fragment): reverse tetracycline transactivator 3 activates expression from Tet-responsive promoters in the presence of doxycycline
  10421..10531   +  CDS            VP48: 3 tandem repeats of the minimal activation domain of herpes simplex virus VP16 (Cheng et al., 2013)
>Addgene plasmid #92108 | pLenti-NIrD-Mefv iso1 | addgene full sequence | sequence record 181686 | Addgene NGS Result
CGGCGGGTTTCTGACATCCGGCGGGTGACTCACAACCCCAGAAACAGACATCTCGAGCACGTGTTGACAA
TTAATCATCGGCATAGTATATCGGCATAGTATAATACGACAAGGTGAGGAACTAAACCATGGCCAAGCCT
TTGTCTCAAGAAGAATCCACCCTCATTGAAAGAGCAACGGCTACAATCAACAGCATCCCCATCTCTGAAG
ACTACAGCGTCGCCAGCGCAGCTCTCTCTAGCGACGGCCGCATCTTCACTGGTGTCAATGTATATCATTT
TACTGGGGGACCTTGTGCAGAACTCGTGGTGCTGGGCACTGCTGCTGCTGCGGCAGCTGGCAACCTGACT
TGTATCGTCGCGATCGGAAATGAGAACAGGGGCATCTTGAGCCCCTGCGGACGGTGCCGACAGGTGCTTC
TCGATCTGCATCCTGGGATCAAAGCCATAGTGAAGGACAGTGATGGACAGCCGACGGCAGTTGGGATTCG
TGAATTGCTGCCCTCTGGTTATGTGTGGGAGGGCTAAGCACTTCGTGGCCGAGGAGCAGGACTGAGAATT
CCAGTCGACAATCAACCTCTGGATTACAAAATTTGTGAAAGATTGACTGGTATTCTTAACTATGTTGCTC
CTTTTACGCTATGTGGATACGCTGCTTTAATGCCTTTGTATCATGCTATTGCTTCCCGTATGGCTTTCAT
TTTCTCCTCCTTGTATAAATCCTGGTTGCTGTCTCTTTATGAGGAGTTGTGGCCCGTTGTCAGGCAACGT
GGCGTGGTGTGCACTGTGTTTGCTGACGCAACCCCCACTGGTTGGGGCATTGCCACCACCTGTCAGCTCC
TTTCCGGGACTTTCGCTTTCCCCCTCCCTATTGCCACGGCGGAACTCATCGCCGCCTGCCTTGCCCGCTG
CTGGACAGGGGCTCGGCTGTTGGGCACTGACAATTCCGTGGTGTTGTCGGGGAAGCTGACGTCCTTTCCA
TGGCTGCTCGCCTGTGTTGCCACCTGGATTCTGCGCGGGACGTCCTTCTGCTACGTCCCTTCGGCCCTCA
ATCCAGCGGACCTTCCTTCCCGCGGCCTGCTGCCGGCTCTGCGGCCTCTTCCGCGTCTTCGCCTTCGCCC
TCAGACGAGTCGGATCTCCCTTTGGGCCGCCTCCCCGCCTGGAATTCGAGCTCGGTACTTTAAGACCAAT
GACTTACAAGGCAGCTGTAGATCTTAGCCACTTTTTAAAAGAAAAGGGGGGACTGGAAGGGCTAATTCAC
TCCCAACGAAGACAAGATCTGCTTTTTGCTTGTACTGGGTCTCTCTGGTTAGACCAGATCTGAGCCTGGG
AGCTCTCTGGCTAACTAGGGAACCCACTGCTTAAGCCTCAATAAAGCTTGCCTTGAGTGCTTCAAGTAGT
GTGTGCCCGTCTGTTGTGTGACTCTGGTAACTAGAGATCCCTCAGACCCTTTTAGTCAGTGTGGAAAATC
TCTAGCAGTAGTAGTTCATGTCATCTTATTATTCAGTATTTATAACTTGCAAAGAAATGAATATCAGAGA
GTGAGAGGAACTTGTTTATTGCAGCTTATAATGGTTACAAATAAAGCAATAGCATCACAAATTTCACAAA
TAAAGCATTTTTTTCACTGCATTCTAGTTGTGGTTTGTCCAAACTCATCAATGTATCTTATCATGTCTGG
CTCTAGCTATCCCGCCCCTAACTCCGCCCATCCCGCCCCTAACTCCGCCCAGTTCCGCCCATTCTCCGCC
CCATGGCTGACTAATTTTTTTTATTTATGCAGAGGCCGAGGCCGCCTCGGCCTCTGAGCTATTCCAGAAG
TAGTGAGGAGGCTTTTTTGGAGGCCTAGGGACGTACCCAATTCGCCCTATAGTGAGTCGTATTACGCGCG
CTCACTGGCCGTCGTTTTACAACGTCGTGACTGGGAAAACCCTGGCGTTACCCAACTTAATCGCCTTGCA
GCACATCCCCCTTTCGCCAGCTGGCGTAATAGCGAAGAGGCCCGCACCGATCGCCCTTCCCAACAGTTGC
GCAGCCTGAATGGCGAATGGG
[124 nt withheld, positions 2052-2175]
C
[91 nt withheld, positions 2177-2267]
A
[49 nt withheld, positions 2269-2317]
CCTTTGACGTTGGAGTCCACGTTCTTT
[37 nt withheld, positions 2345-2381]
ACCCTATCTCGGTCTATTCTTTTGATTTATAAGGGATTTTGCCGATTTCGGCCTATTGGTTAAAAAATGA
GCTGATTTAACAAAAATTTAACGCGAATTTTAACAAAATATTAACGCTTACAATTTAGGTGGCACTTTTC
GGGGAAATGTGCGCGGAACCCCTATTTGTTTATTTTTCTAAATACATTCAAATATGTATCCGCTCATGAG
ACAATAACCCTGATAAATGCTTCAATAATATTGAAAAAGGAAGAGTATGAGTATTCAACATTTCCGTGTC
GCCCTTATTCCCTTTTTTGCGGCATTTTGCCTTCCTGTTTTTGCTCACCCAGAAACGCTGGTGAAAGTAA
AAGATGCTGAAGATCAGTTGGGTGCACGAGTGGGTTACATCGAACTGGATCTCAACAGCGGTAAGATCCT
TGAGAGTTTTCGCCCCGAAGAACGTTTTCCAATGATGAGCACTTTTAAAGTTCTGCTATGTGGCGCGGTA
TTATCCCGTATTGACGCCGGGCAAGAGCAACTCGGTCGCCGCATACACTATTCTCAGAATGACTTGGTTG
AGTACTCACCAGTCACAGAAAAGCATCTTACGGATGGCATGACAGTAAGAGAATTATGCAGTGCTGCCAT
AACCATGAGTGATAACACTGCGGCCAACTTACTTCTGACAACGATCGGAGGACCGAAGGAGCTAACCGCT
TTTTTGCACAACATGGGGGATCATGTAACTCGCCTTGATCGTTGGGAACCGGAGCTGAATGAAGCCATAC
CAAACGACGAGCGTGACACCACGATGCCTGTAGCAATGGCAACAACGTTGCGCAAACTATTAACTGGCGA
ACTACTTACTCTAGCTTCCCGGCAACAATTAATAGACTGGATGGAGGCGGATAAAGTTGCAGGACCACTT
CTGCGCTCGGCCCTTCCGGCTGGCTGGTTTATTGCTGATAAATCTGGAGCCGGTGAGCGTGGGTCTCGCG
GTATCATTGCAGCACTGGGGCCAGATGGTAAGCCCTCCCGTATCGTAGTTATCTACACGACGGGGAGTCA
GGCAACTATGGATGAACGAAATAGACAGATCGCTGAGATAGGTGCCTCACTGATTAAGCATTGGTAACTG
TCAGACCAAGTTTACTCATATATACTTTAGATTGATTTAAAACTTCATTTTTAATTTAAAAGGATCTAGG
TGAAGATCCTTTTTGATAATCTCATGACCAAAATCCCTTAACGTGAGTTTTCGTTCCACTGAGCGTCAGA
CCCCGTAGAAAAGATCAAAGGATCTTCTTGAGATCCTTTTTTTCTGCGCGTAATCTGCTGCTTGCAAACA
AAAAAACCACCGCTACCAGCGGTGGTTTGTTTGCCGGATCAAGAGCTACCAACTCTTTTTCCGAAGGTAA
CTGGCTTCAGCAGAGCGCAGATACCAAATACTGTTCTTCTAGTGTAGCCGTAGTTAGGCCACCACTTCAA
GAACTCTGTAGCACCGCCTACATACCTCGCTCTGCTAATCCTGTTACCAGTGGCTGCTGCCAGTGGCGAT
AAGTCGTGTCTTACCGGGTTGGACTCAAGACGATAGTTACCGGATAAGGCGCAGCGGTCGGGCTGAACGG
GGGGTTCGTGCACACAGCCCAGCTTGGAGCGAACGACCTACACCGAACTGAGATACCTACAGCGTGAGCT
ATGAGAAAGCGCCACGCTTCCCGAAGGGAGAAAGGCGGACAGGTATCCGGTAAGCGGCAGGGTCGGAACA
GGAGAGCGCACGAGGGAGCTTCCAGGGGGAAACGCCTGGTATCTTTATAGTCCTGTCGGGTTTCGCCACC
TCTGACTTGAGCGTCGATTTTTGTGATGCTCGTCAGGGGGGCGGAGCCTATGGAAAAACGCCAGCAACGC
GGCCTTTTTACGGTTCCTGGCCTTTTGCTGGCCTTTTGCTCACATGTTCTTTCCTGCGTTATCCCCTGAT
TCTGTGGATAACCGTATTACCGCCTTTGAGTGAGCTGATACCGCTCGCCGCAGCCGAACGACCGAGCGCA
GCGAGTCAGTGAGCGAGGAAGCGGAAGAGCGCCCAATACGCAAACCGCCTCTCCCCGCGCGTTGGCCGAT
TCATTAATGCAGCTGGCACGACAGGTTTCCCGACTGGAAAGCGGGCAGTGAGCGCAACGCAATTAATGTG
AGTTAGCTCACTCATTAGGCACCCCAGGCTTTACACTTTATGCTTCCGGCTCGTATGTTGTGTGGAATTG
TGAGCGGATAACAATTTCACACAGGAAACAGCTATGACCATGATTACGCCAAGCGCGCAATTAACCCTCA
CTAAAGGGAACAAAAGCTGGAGCTGCAAGCTTAATGTAGTCTTATGCAATACTCTTGTAGTCTTGCAACA
TGGTAACGATGAGTTAGCAACATGCCTTACAAGGAGAGAAAAAGCACCGTGCATGCCGATTGGTGGAAGT
AAGGTGGTACGATCGTGCCTTATTAGGAAGGCAACAGACGGGTCTGACATGGATTGGACGAACCACTGAA
TTGCCGCATTGCAGAGATATTGTATTTAAGTGCCTAGCTCGATACATAAACGGGTCTCTCTGGTTAGACC
AGATCTGAGCCTGGGAGCTCTCTGGCTAACTAGGGAACCCACTGCTTAAGCCTCAATAAAGCTTGCCTTG
AGTGCTTCAAGTAGTGTGTGCCCGTCTGTTGTGTGACTCTGGTAACTAGAGATCCCTCAGACCCTTTTAG
TCAGTGTGGAAAATCTCTAGCAGTGGCGCCCGAACAGGGACTTGAAAGCGAAAGGGAAACCAGAGGAGCT
CTCTCGACGCAGGACTCGGCTTGCTGAAGCGCGCACGGCAAGAGGCGAGGGGCGGCGACTGGTGAGTACG
CCAAAAATTTTGACTAGCGGAGGCTAGAAGGAGAGAGATGGGTGCGAGAGCGTCAGTATTAAGCGGGGGA
GAATTAGATCGCGATGGGAAAAAATTCGGTTAAGGCCAGGGGGAAAGAAAAAATATAAATTAAAACATAT
AGTATGGGCAAGCAGGGAGCTAGAACGATTCGCAGTTAATCCTGGCCTGTTAGAAACATCAGAAGGCTGT
AGACAAATACTGGGACAGCTACAACCATCCCTTCAGACAGGATCAGAAGAACTTAGATCATTATATAATA
CAGTAGCAACCCTCTATTGTGTGCATCAAAGGATAGAGATAAAAGACACCAAGGAAGCTTTAGACAAGAT
AGAGGAAGAGCAAAACAAAAGTAAGACCACCGCACAGCAAGCGGCCGCTGATCTTCAGACCTGGAGGAGG
AGATATGAGGGACAATTGGAGAAGTGAATTATATAAATATAAAGTAGTAAAAATTGAACCATTAGGAGTA
GCACCCACCAAGGCAAAGAGAAGAGTGGTGCAGAGAGAAAAAAGAGCAGTGGGAATAGGAGCTTTGTTCC
TTGGGTTCTTGGGAGCAGCAGGAAGCACTATGGGCGCAGCGTCAATGACGCTGACGGTACAGGCCAGACA
ATTATTGTCTGGTATAGTGCAGCAGCAGAACAATTTGCTGAGGGCTATTGAGGCGCAACAGCATCTGTTG
CAACTCACAGTCTGGGGCATCAAGCAGCTCCAGGCAAGAATCCTGGCTGTGGAAAGATACCTAAAGGATC
AACAGCTCCTGGGGATTTGGGGTTGCTCTGGAAAACTCATTTGCACCACTGCTGTGCCTTGGAATGCTAG
TTGGAGTAATAAATCTCTGGAACAGATTTGGAATCACACGACCTGGATGGAGTGGGACAGAGAAATTAAC
AATTACACAAGCTTAATACACTCCTTAATTGAAGAATCGCAAAACCAGCAAGAAAAGAATGAACAAGAAT
TATTGGAATTAGATAAATGGGCAAGTTTGTGGAATTGGTTTAACATAACAAATTGGCTGTGGTATATAAA
ATTATTCATAATGATAGTAGGAGGCTTGGTAGGTTTAAGAATAGTTTTTGCTGTACTTTCTATAGTGAAT
AGAGTTAGGCAGGGATATTCACCATTATCGTTTCAGACCCACCTCCCAACCCCGAGGGGACCCGACAGGC
CCGAAGGAATAGAAGAAGAAGGTGGAGAGAGAGACAGAGACAGATCCATTCGATTAGTGAACGGATCTCG
ACGGTATCGGTTAACTTTTAAAAGAAAAGGGGGGATTGGGGGGTACAGTGCAGGGGAAAGAATAGTAGAC
ATAATAGCAACAGACATACAAACTAAAGAATTACAAAAACAAATTACAAAATTCAAAATTTTATCGATAA
AGGAACCAATTCAGTCGACTGGATCCCGAGTTTACTCCCTATCAGTGATAGAGAACGTATGTCGAGTTTA
CTCCCTATCAGTGATAGAGAACGTATGTCGAGTTTACTCCCTATCAGTGATAGAGAACGTATGTCGAGTT
TACTCCCTATCAGTGATAGAGAACGTATGTCGAGGTAGGCGTGTACGGTGGGAGGCCTATATAAGCAGAG
CTCGTTTAGTGAACCGTCAGATCGCCGGCCGGCCAATGGCCAAGACCCTTGGTGATCATCTGCTAAACAC
CCTGGAGGAGCTGCTGCCCTATGACTTTGAGAAGTTCAAGTTTAAGCTACAGAACACCAGCCTGGAGAAG
GGCCACTCTAAGATCCCCCGGGGCCATATGCAGATGGCCAGGCCAGTAAAGCTGGCCAGCCTTCTGATAA
CCTACTACGGGGAGGAGTATGCTGTAAGGCTGACCCTGCAGATCCTGCGGGCCACCAACCAGCGCCAACT
AGCAGAGGAGCTTCGCAAAGCCACAGGCACAGAACATTTAATTGAAGAAAATAGAGTTGGTGGTTCTGTC
CAGTCTTCTGTAGAGAATAAAGCCAAGAGTGTGAAGGTACCAGATGTCCCTGAAGGTGATGGGACACAGC
AAAACAATGATGAATCAGACACCCTTCCATCCAGCCAGGCTGAAGTGGGGAAGGGACCCCAGAAGAAGTC
ACTGACCAAAAGGAAGGATCAGAGGGGCCCCGAGAGCCTGGACTCACAGACCAAGCCATGGACAAGGAGC
ACAGCGCCTCTCTATAGGAGAACCCAGGGCACCCAGTCCCCAGGGGATAAGGAGAGCACAGCAAGTGCCC
AGCTCCGCAGGAATGTCAGCTCTGCAGGGAGGCTTCAAGGACTTTACAACAATGCCCCAGGGAGGAGAGA
AAGCAAGAAAGCCGAAGTGTATGTATATTTGCCTTCAGGAAAGAAGCGACCCAGGAGTCTTGAAATTACC
ACTTATTCAAGAGAAGGAGAACCCCCAAATTCAGAAGTTCTTCCAACTCAAGAGGAAACAAGAAATGGGA
GTCTCATTCGCATGAGAACAGCTACTCTGAATGGAAGGACTACGGGGGCTTTAGAAAAGGGCACAGGGAT
TCCAGAGCATTCCATGGTGCTGGATGAAAAAACATTCAGAAACATGTCTTCCAAAACATCGTTGATTGGG
GAGGAGAGATGCCCTACATCATGGACGGAAAATGGAAATGGGAGTCCAGAAACCACAGAGTCCTCGGGAG
AGACGGCTGGCAGCATACTCTCTGATCCAGAAGTGCCTTTGTCACTATGTGAAAAACCAGCTAAAACTCC
AGAAGACCCAGCATCCTTAGGACAGGCCGCTTGTGAAGGTACCCTCCTTCAGGTCTCAAGAAAATGTGAT
GCAGGCCCAGAAAAATGCACATTTACACATCTTGCACTACAGGTTGCATCAAATTTCGGAAGGTCACAGG
ACAAGGCTGTGTGCCCTCTTTGCCACACCCAGGAAGGAGACCTGCGTGGTGATACCTGTGTGCAAAGTTC
CTGTAGCTGCTCCATTGCTCCTGGGGATCCCAAGGCCTCCGGCAGATGCTCCATATGCTTTCAGTGCCAA
GGCTTACTTGCCAGAAAGAGCTGCGAAGCCCAGAGCCCCCAGTCCCTACCACAGTGCCCTCGTCACATGA
AGCAGGTGCTGCTGCTTTTCTGTGAGGACCACAGGGAGCCCATCTGCCTCATCTGCAGGCTGAGCCTGGA
GCATCAAGGACATCGAGTGCGCCCCATAGAGGAGGCTGCACTAGAGTACAAGGAGCAGATCCGGGAGCAG
CTGGAGCGCCTGCGGGAGATGAGGGGATATGTGGAGGAGCACAGGCTACAGGGAGACAAGAAAACAGACG
ATTTCCTGAAACAAACAGAAATCCAGAAGCAGAAGATTTCATGTCCACTTGAGAAGCTATACCAACTCCT
GGAGAAGCAAGAACAACTCTTTGTGACCTGGCTACAGGAGCTAAGCCAGACCATCAGCAAGGTCAGAGAG
ACATACTACACCCGGGTTTCCCTACTGGATGAGATGATTGAAGAACTAGAGGCCAAGCAAGACCAGCCAG
AGTGGGACCTCATGCAGGACATTGGAATCACCTTGCACAGGGCTAAGATGATGTCTGCCTCTGAGCTGTT
GGACACTCCTCCAGGTGTTAAAGAAAAGCTTCATCTGCTCTACCAGAAGTCAAAGTCTGTGGAGAAGAAT
ATGCAGTGTTTCTCAGAAATGCTGAGCTCTGAAATGGCATTCAGCGCTTCAGATGTAGCAAAATGGGAAG
GGCGCCAGCCTAGCGCCACACAGGTCCAGGGCTTGGTTCCCACCGTTCACCTAAAGTGTGATGGTGCACA
CACACAGGACTGTGATGTAGTATTTTACCCAGAACGGGAAGCTGGAGGATCAGAACCTAAAGATTACCTT
CATCCTCAGCCAGCTCAAGACACACCTGAGCTACATGAGATCCATTCTCGGAACAACAAAAGAAAATTTA
AATCTTTCCTGAAATGGAAACCTTCATTCATTGGGAGCACCTTGGGAGAAGCCCACAGATCCGCACTCCC
AGCTAGGCATTCTTCTTCCTGCAGTTACCGTGATTTGGACCAAGCAGCTGCTCACCCCAACCTCATCTTC
TCGATGATATGAGGCGCGCCAGGATCCCGGGCTGACTACAAAGACCATGACGGTGATTATAAAGATCATG
ACATCGACTACAAGGATGACGATGACAAGTAGACGCGTCGACCAGTGGTCGACCCTGTGGAATGTGTGTC
AGTTAGGGTGTGGAAAGTCCCCAGGCTCCCCAGCAGGCAGAAGTATGCAAAGCATGCATCTCAATTAGTC
AGCAACCAGGTGTGGAAAGTCCCCAGGCTCCCCAGCAGGCAGAAGTATGCAAAGCATGCATCTCAATTAG
TCAGCAACCATAGTCCCGCCCCTAACTCCGCCCATCCCGCCCCTAACTCCGCCCAGTTCCGCCCATTCTC
CGCCCCATGGCTGACTAATTTTTTTTATTTATGCAGAGGCCGAGGCCGCCTCGGCCTCTGAGCTATTCCA
GAAGTAGTGAGGAGGCTTTTTTGGAGGCCTAGGCTTTTGCAAAAAGCTATCGCTAGCTCGAGATGTCTAG
ACTGGACAAGAGCAAAGTCATAAACGGAGCTCTGGAATTACTCAATGGTGTCGGTATCGAAGGCCTGACG
ACAAGGAAACTCGCTCAAAAGCTGGGAGTTGAGCAGCCTACCCTGTACTGGCACGTGAAGAACAAGCGGG
CCCTGCTCGATGCCCTGCCAATCGAGATGCTGGACAGGCATCATACCCACTTCTGCCCCCTGGAAGGCGA
GTCATGGCAAGACTTTCTGCGGAACAACGCCAAGTCATACCGCTGTGCTCTCCTCTCACATCGCGACGGG
GCTAAAGTGCATCTCGGCACCCGCCCAACAGAGAAACAGTACGAAACCCTGGAAAATCAGCTCGCGTTCC
TGTGTCAGCAAGGCTTCTCCCTGGAGAACGCACTGTACGCTCTGTCCGCCGTGGGCCACTTTACACTGGG
CTGCGTATTGGAGGAACAGGAGCATCAAGTAGCAAAAGAGGAAAGAGAGACACCTACCACCGATTCTATG
CCCCCACTTCTGAGACAAGCAATTGAGCTGTTCGACCGGCAGGGAGCCGAACCTGCCTTCCTTTTCGGCC
TGGAACTAATCATATGTGGCCTGGAGAAACAGCTAAAGTGCGAAAGCGGCGGGCCGACCGACGCCCTTGA
CGATTTTGACTTAGACATGCTCCCAGCCGATGCCCTTGACGACTTTGACCTTGATATGCTGCCTGCTGAC
GCTCTTGACGATTTTGACCTTGACATGCTCCCCGGGTAGATCGATACCGCGACCTCGAATCACTAGTCCG
GCGGGYTTCTGACATCCGGCGGGTTTCTGACATCCGGCGGGTTTCTGACATCCGGCGGGTTTCTGACATC
