>Addgene plasmid #92108 | pLenti-NIrD-Mefv iso1 | depositor partial sequence | sequence record 177087 | mMefv
ATGGCCAAGACCCTTGGTGATCATCTGCTAAACACCCTGGAGGAGCTGCTGCCCTATGACTTTGAGAAGT
TCAAGTTTAAGCTACAGAACACCAGCCTGGAGAAGGGCCACTCTAAGATCCCCCGGGGCCATATGCAGAT
GGCCAGGCCAGTAAAGCTGGCCAGCCTTCTGATAACCTACTACGGGGAGGAGTATGCTGTAAGGCTGACC
CTGCAGATCCTGCGGGCCACCAACCAGCGCCAACTAGCAGAGGAGCTTCGCAAAGCCACAGGCACAGAAC
ATTTAATTGAAGAAAATAGAGTTGGTGGTTCTGTCCAGTCTTCTGTAGAGAATAAAGCCAAGAGTGTGAA
GGTACCAGATGTCCCTGAAGGTGATGGGACACAGCAAAACAATGATGAATCAGACACCCTTCCATCCAGC
CAGGCTGAAGTGGGGAAGGGACCCCAGAAGAAGTCACTGACCAAAAGGAAGGATCAGAGGGGCCCCGAGA
GCCTGGACTCACAGACCAAGCCATGGACAAGGAGCACAGCGCCTCTCTATAGGAGAACCCAGGGCACCCA
GTCCCCAGGGGATAAGGAGAGCACAGCAAGTGCCCAGCTCCGCAGGAATGTCAGCTCTGCAGGGAGGCTT
CAAGGACTTTACAACAATGCCCCAGGGAGGAGAGAAAGCAAGAAAGCCGAAGTGTATGTATATTTGCCTT
CAGGAAAGAAGCGACCCAGGAGTCTTGAAATTACCACTTATTCAAGAGAAGGAGAACCCCCAAATTCAGA
AGTTCTTCCAACTCAAGAGGAAACAAGAAATGGGAGTCTCATTCGCATGAGAACAGCTACTCTGAATGGA
AGGACTACGGGGGCTTTAGAAAAGGGCACAGGGATTCCAGAGCATTCCATGGTGCTGGATGAAAAAACAT
TCAGAAACATGTCTTCCAAAACATCGTTGATTGGGGAGGAGAGATGCCCTACATCATGGACGGAAAATGG
AAATGGGAGTCCAGAAACCACAGAGTCCTCGGGAGAGACGGCTGGCAGCATACTCTCTGATCCAGAAGTG
CCTTTGTCACTATGTGAAAAACCAGCTAAAACTCCAGAAGACCCAGCATCCTTAGGACAGGCCGCTTGTG
AAGGTACCCTCCTTCAGGTCTCAAGAAAATGTGATGCAGGCCCAGAAAAATGCACATTTACACATCTTGC
ACTACAGGTTGCATCAAATTTCGGAAGGTCACAGGACAAGGCTGTGTGCCCTCTTTGCCACACCCAGGAA
GGAGACCTGCGTGGTGATACCTGTGTGCAAAGTTCCTGTAGCTGCTCCATTGCTCCTGGGGATCCCAAGG
CCTCCGGCAGATGCTCCATATGCTTTCAGTGCCAAGGCTTACTTGCCAGAAAGAGCTGCGAAGCCCAGAG
CCCCCAGTCCCTACCACAGTGCCCTCGTCACATGAAGCAGGTGCTGCTGCTTTTCTGTGAGGACCACAGG
GAGCCCATCTGCCTCATCTGCAGGCTGAGCCTGGAGCATCAAGGACATCGAGTGCGCCCCATAGAGGAGG
CTGCACTAGAGTACAAGGAGCAGATCCGGGAGCAGCTGGAGCGCCTGCGGGAGATGAGGGGATATGTGGA
GGAGCACAGGCTACAGGGAGACAAGAAAACAGACGATTTCCTGAAACAAACAGAAATCCAGAAGCAGAAG
ATTTCATGTCCACTTGAGAAGCTATACCAACTCCTGGAGAAGCAAGAACAACTCTTTGTGACCTGGCTAC
AGGAGCTAAGCCAGACCATCAGCAAGGTCAGAGAGACATACTACACCCGGGTTTCCCTACTGGATGAGAT
GATTGAAGAACTAGAGGCCAAGCAAGACCAGCCAGAGTGGGACCTCATGCAGGACATTGGAATCACCTTG
CACAGGGCTAAGATGATGTCTGCCTCTGAGCTGTTGGACACTCCTCCAGGTGTTAAAGAAAAGCTTCATC
TGCTCTACCAGAAGTCAAAGTCTGTGGAGAAGAATATGCAGTGTTTCTCAGAAATGCTGAGCTCTGAAAT
GGCATTCAGCGCTTCAGATGTAGCAAAATGGGAAGGGCGCCAGCCTAGCGCCACACAGGTCCAGGGCTTG
GTTCCCACCGTTCACCTAAAGTGTGATGGTGCACACACACAGGACTGTGATGTAGTATTTTACCCAGAAC
GGGAAGCTGGAGGATCAGAACCTAAAGATTACCTTCATCCTCAGCCAGCTCAAGACACACCTGAGCTACA
TGAGATCCATTCTCGGAACAACAAAAGAAAATTTAAATCTTTCCTGAAATGGAAACCTTCATTCATTGGG
AGCACCTTGGGAGAAGCCCACAGATCCGCACTCCCAGCTAGGCATTCTTCTTCCTGCAGTTACCGTGATT
TGGACCAAGCAGCTGCTCACCCCAACCTCATCTTCTCGATGATATGA
